Addgene plasmid #138023: MYMH 17
Purpose: Encodes Ribosome Binding Site (RBS) variant using GFP as a reporter gene
Depositing lab: Meng How Tan. Depositing organization: Nanyang Technological University. Publication: An Expanded Synthetic Biology Toolkit for Gene Expression Control in Acetobacteraceae. Teh MY, Ooi KH, Danny Teo SX, Bin Mansoor ME, Shaun Lim WZ, Tan MH. ACS Synth Biol. 2019 Apr 19;8(4):708-723. doi: 10.1021/acssynbio.8b00168. Epub 2019 Mar 22. PubMed 30865830.
Backbone
  Vector backbone: pSEVA-331Bb
  Vector type: Bacterial Expression
Growth in bacteria
  Bacterial resistance: Chloramphenicol, 25 μg/mL
  Growth temperature: 37°C
  Growth strain: DH5alpha
  Copy number: High Copy
Gene/Insert
  Gene/Insert name: pSEVA-331Bb-3AC-GFP
  Species: Synthetic
  Mutation: AAC GAG GAG AAA
  Cloning method: Restriction Enzyme; 5′ cloning site Unknown (unknown if destroyed)
Terms and licenses: Academic/Nonprofit Terms; Industry Terms: Not Available to Industry
Depositor comments: Low expression
How to cite: MYMH 17 was a gift from Meng How Tan (Addgene plasmid # 138023 ; http://n2t.net/addgene:138023 ; RRID:Addgene_138023)
