[The description below was written by a language model from this plasmid's Addgene catalogue record and pLannotate feature annotations shown in this document.]
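Description:
MYMH 17 is a bacterial expression plasmid built on pSEVA-331Bb, a BioBrick-compatible version of the SEVA modular broad-host-range vector. It belongs to a synthetic biology toolkit for controlling gene expression in Acetobacteraceae. The 3,831-nt sequenced record shows the backbone modules. These are the pBBR1 oriV with its cognate Rep protein, which supports replication in a wide range of Gram-negative hosts, an incP oriT that allows conjugative mobilisation from a suitable donor strain, and a chloramphenicol acetyltransferase (cat) gene with its own promoter for selection. Lambda t0 and rrnB T1 terminators flank the cargo region and insulate it from backbone transcription. The catalogue entry lists the plasmid as high copy and as propagated in DH5alpha.

The cargo lies between a BioBrick prefix and suffix and is a reporter cassette for measuring the strength of a ribosome binding site variant. Two lac operator sequences sit just after the prefix, which suggests a lac-regulated promoter region. However, no promoter was annotated and the record does not name one, and no lacI gene appears on the plasmid. The variant RBS, recorded as the insert's mutation under the designation "3AC", would sit ahead of the fluorescent protein coding sequence. A double terminator (rrnB T1 plus T7Te) follows that coding sequence. The catalogue calls the reporter GFP, whereas the automated annotation labelled the open reading frame hfriFP. This is probably a best-match call by the annotation tool rather than a real discrepancy, but the record does not settle the point. The depositor notes that this variant gives low expression, placing it at the weak end of an RBS series for tuning translation levels.
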