Features (pLannotate 1.2.2; 14 found; start..end, strand, type, name):
      4..98      +  terminator     lambda t0 terminator: transcription terminator from phage lambda
    146..248     +  promoter       cat promoter: promoter of the E. coli cat gene encoding chloramphenicol acetyltransferase
    249..905     +  CDS            cat: CAT_ECOLX - Experimental evidence at protein level: Swiss-Prot protein existence level 1. This enzyme is an effector of chloramphenicol resistance in bacteria. From Escherichia coli. This protein is used as a marker in many commonly used cloning vectors, such as pACYC184.
   1057..1165    +  oriT           oriT: incP origin of transfer
   1176..1838    -  CDS            pBBR1 Rep: replication protein for the broad-host-range plasmid pBBR1 from Bordetella bronchiseptica
   1839..2610    -  rep_origin     pBBR1 oriV: replication origin of the broad-host-range plasmid pBBR1 from Bordetella bronchiseptica; requires the pBBR1 Rep protein for replication
   2725..2811    -  terminator     rrnB T1 terminator: Escherichia coli rrnB; transcription terminator T1 from the E. coli rrnB gene
   2850..2871    +  misc_feature   BioBrick prefix: BioBrick prefix for parts that do not start with "ATG"
   2874..2890    +  protein_bind   lac operator: The lac repressor binds to the lac operator to inhibit transcription in E. coli. This inhibition can be relieved by adding lactose or isopropyl-β-D-thiogalactopyranoside (IPTG). lac repressor encoded by lacI
   2897..2913    +  protein_bind   lac operator: The lac repressor binds to the lac operator to inhibit transcription in E. coli. This inhibition can be relieved by adding lactose or isopropyl-β-D-thiogalactopyranoside (IPTG). lac repressor encoded by lacI
   2953..3666    +  CDS            hfriFP: hfriFP is a fluorescent protein published in 2013, derived from Herbaspirillum frisingense.
   3689..3760    +  terminator     rrnB T1 terminator: transcription terminator T1 from the E. coli rrnB gene
   3776..3803    +  terminator     T7Te terminator: phage T7 early transcription terminator
   3810..3830    +  misc_feature   BioBrick suffix: universal suffix for all parts
>Addgene plasmid #138023 | MYMH 17 | addgene full sequence | sequence record 275115 | Addgene NGS Result
TTGGACTCCTGTTGATAGATCCAGTAATGACCTCAGAACTCCATCTGGATTTGTTCAGAACGCTCGGTTG
CCGCCGGGCGTTTTTTATTGGTGAGAATCCAGGGGTCCCCAATAATTACGATTTAAATTGGCGAAAATGA
GACGTTGATCGGCACGTAAGAGGTTCCAACTTTCACCATAATGAAATAAGATCACTACCGGGCGTATTTT
TTGAGTTATCGAGATTTTCAGGAGCTAAGGAAGCTAAAATGGAGAAAAAAATCACTGGATATACCACCGT
TGATATATCCCAATGGCATCGTAAAGAACATTTTGAGGCATTTCAGTCAGTTGCTCAATGTACCTATAAC
CAGACCGTTCAGCTGGATATTACGGCCTTTTTAAAGACCGTAAAGAAAAATAAGCACAAGTTTTATCCGG
CCTTTATTCACATTCTTGCCCGCCTGATGAATGCTCATCCGGAATTTCGTATGGCAATGAAAGACGGTGA
GCTGGTGATATGGGATAGTGTTCACCCTTGTTACACCGTTTTCCATGAGCAAACTGAAACGTTTTCATCG
CTCTGGAGTGAATACCACGACGATTTCCGGCAGTTTCTACACATATATTCGCAAGATGTGGCGTGTTACG
GTGAAAACCTGGCCTATTTCCCTAAAGGGTTTATTGAGAATATGTTTTTCGTCTCAGCCAATCCCTGGGT
GAGTTTCACCAGTTTTGATTTAAACGTGGCCAATATGGACAACTTCTTCGCCCCCGTTTTCACCATGGGC
AAATATTATACGCAAGGCGACAAGGTGCTGATGCCGCTGGCGATTCAGGTTCATCATGCCGTTTGTGATG
GCTTCCATGTCGGCAGAATGCTTAATGAATTACAACAGTACTGCGATGAGTGGCAGGGCGGGGCGTAATT
TGACTTTTGTCCTTTTCCGCTGCATAACCCTGCTTCGGGGTCATTATAGCGATTTTTTCGGTATATCCAT
CCTTTTTCGCACGATATACAGGATTTTGCCAAAGGGTTCGTGTAGACTTTCCTTGGTGTATCCAACGGCG
TCAGCCGGGCAGGATAGGTGAAGTAGGCCCACCCGCGAGCGGGTGTTCCTTCTTCACTGTCCCTTATTCG
CACCTGGCGGTGCTCAACGGGAATCCTGCTCTGCGAGGCTGGCCGTAGGCCGGCCCTACCGGCGCGGCAG
CGTTACCCGTGTCGGCGGCTCCAACGGCTCGCCATCGTCCAGAAAACACGGCTCATCGGGCATCGGCAGG
CGCTGCTGCCCGCGCCGTTCCCATTCCTCCGTTTCGGTCAAGGCTGGCAGGTCTGGTTCCATGCCCGGAA
TGCCGGGCTGGCTGGGCGGCTCCTCGCCGGGGCCGGTCGGTAGTTGCTGCTCGCCCGGATACAGGGTCGG
GATGCGGCGCAGGTCGCCATGCCCCAACAGCGATTCGTCCTGGTCGTCGTGATCAACCACCACGGCGGCA
CTGAACACCGACAGGCGCAACTGGTCGCGGGGCTGGCCCCACGCCACGCGGTCATTGACCACGTAGGCCG
ACACGGTGCCGGGGCCGTTGAGCTTCACGACGGAGATCCAGCGCTCGGCCACCAAGTCCTTGACTGCGTA
TTGGACCGTCCGCAAAGAACGTCCGATGAGCTTGGAAAGTGTCTTCTGGCTGACCACCACGGCGTTCTGG
TGGCCCATCTGCGCCACGAGGTGATGCAGCAGCATTGCCGCCGTGGGTTTCCTCGCAATAAGCCCGGCCC
ACGCCTCATGCGCTTTGCGTTCCGTTTGCACCCAGTGACCGGGCTTGTTCTTGGCTTGAATGCCGATTTC
TCTGGACTGCGTGGCCATGCTTATCTCCATGCGGTAGGGGTGCCGCACGGTTGCGGCACCATGCGCAATC
AGCTGCAACTTTTCGGCAGCGCGACAACAATTATGCGTTGCGTAAAAGTGGCAGTCAATTACAGATTTTC
TTTAACCTACGCAATGAGCTATTGCGGGGGGTGCCGCAATGAGCTGTTGCGTACCCCCCTTTTTTAAGTT
GTTGATTTTTAAGTCTTTCGCATTTCGCCCTATATCTAGTTCTTTGGTGCCCAAAGAAGGGCACCCCTGC
GGGGTTCCCCCACGCCTTCGGCGCGGCTCCCCCTCCGGCAAAAAGTGGCCCCTCCGGGGCTTGTTGATCG
ACTGCGCGGCCTTCGGCCTTGCCCAAGGTGGCGCTGCCCCCTTGGAACCCCCGCACTCGCCGCCGTGAGG
CTCGGGGGGCAGGCGGGCGGGCTTCGCCCTTCGACTGCCCCCACTCGCATAGGCTTGGGTCGTTCCAGGC
GCGTCAAGGCCAAGCCGCTGCGCGGTCGCTGCGCGAGCCTTGACCCGCCTTCCACTTGGTGTCCAACCGG
CAAGCGAAGCGCGCAGGCCGCAGGCCGGAGGCTTTTCCCCAGAGAAAATTAAAAAAATTGATGGGGCAAG
GCCGCAGGCCGCGCAGTTGGAGCCGGTGGGTATGTGGTCGAAGGCTGGGTAGCCGGTGGGCAATCCCTGT
GGTCAAGCTCGTGGGCAGGCGCAGCCTGTCCATCAGCTTGTCCAGCAGGGTTGTCCACGGGCCGAGCGAA
GCGAGCCAGCCGGTGGCCGCTCGCGGCCATCGTCCACATATCCACGGGCTGGCAAGGGAGCGCAGCGACC
GCGCAGGGCGAAGCCCGGAGAGCAAGCCCGTAGGGGGGGCGCGCCCAGCTGTCTAGGGCGGCGGATTTGT
CCTACTCAGGAGAGCGTTCACCGACAAACAACAGATAAAACGAAAGGCCCAGTCTTTCGACTGAGCCTTT
CGTTTTATTTGATGCCTTTAATTAAAGCGGATAACAATTTCACACAGGAGAATTCGCGGCCGCTTCTAGA
GAATTGTGAGCGGATAACAATTGACATTGTGAGCGGATAACAAGATACTGAGCACATACTAGAGAACGAG
GAGAAATACTAGATGCGTAAAGGAGAAGAACTTTTCACTGGAGTTGTCCCAATTCTTGTTGAATTAGATG
GTGATGTTAATGGGCACAAATTTTCTGTCAGTGGAGAGGGTGAAGGTGATGCAACATACGGAAAACTTAC
CCTTAAATTTATTTGCACTACTGGAAAACTACCTGTTCCATGGCCAACACTTGTCACTACTTTCGGTTAT
GGTGTTCAATGCTTTGCGAGATACCCAGATCATATGAAACAGCATGACTTTTTCAAGAGTGCCATGCCCG
AAGGTTATGTACAGGAAAGAACTATATTTTTCAAAGATGACGGGAACTACAAGACACGTGCTGAAGTCAA
GTTTGAAGGTGATACCCTTGTTAATAGAATCGAGTTAAAAGGTATTGATTTTAAAGAAGATGGAAACATT
CTTGGACACAAATTGGAATACAACTATAACTCACACAATGTATACATCATGGCAGACAAACAAAAGAATG
GAATCAAAGTTAACTTCAAAATTAGACACAACATTGAAGATGGAAGCGTTCAACTAGCAGACCATTATCA
ACAAAATACTCCAATTGGCGATGGCCCTGTCCTTTTACCAGACAACCATTACCTGTCCACACAATCTGCC
CTTTCGAAAGATCCCAACGAAAAGAGAGACCACATGGTCCTTCTTGAGTTTGTAACAGCTGCTGGGATTA
CACATGGCATGGATGAACTATACAAATAATAATACTAGAGCCAGGCATCAAATAAAACGAAAGGCTCAGT
CGAAAGACTGGGCCTTTCGTTTTATCTGTTGTTTGTCGGTGAACGCTCTCTACTAGAGTCACACTGGCTC
ACCTTCGGGTGGGCCTTTCTGCGTTTATATACTAGTAGCGGCCGCTGCAGC
